Addgene plasmid #98930: pENN.AAV.GFAP.iGluSnFr.WPRE.SV40
Purpose: AAV expression of glutamate sensor from GFAP promoter. ** A newer version of this sensor is available. Please see iGluSnFR3 plasmids at https://www.addgene.org/browse/article/28220233/ **
Depositing lab: Loren Looger. Depositing organization: HHMI, Janelia Research Campus. Publication: An optimized fluorescent probe for visualizing glutamate neurotransmission. Marvin JS, Borghuis BG, Tian L, Cichon J, Harnett MT, Akerboom J, Gordus A, Renninger SL, Chen TW, Bargmann CI, Orger MB, Schreiter ER, Demb JB, Gan WB, Hires SA, Looger LL. Nat Methods. 2013 Feb;10(2):162-70. doi: 10.1038/nmeth.2333. Epub 2013 Jan 13. PubMed 23314171.
Backbone
  Vector backbone: pAAV
  Vector type: Mammalian Expression, AAV
Growth in bacteria
  Bacterial resistance: Ampicillin, 100 μg/mL
  Growth temperature: 37°C
  Growth strain: NEB Stable
  Copy number: Unknown
Gene/Insert
  Gene/Insert name: iGluSnFr (alt name: GltI based Glutamate Biosensor)
  Species: Synthetic
  Promoter: GFAP
  Cloning method: Unknown
Terms and licenses: Academic/Nonprofit Terms; Industry Terms: Not Available to Industry
Depositor comments: Penn Vector Core PV2914. Biosensor iGluSnFRa is a single-wavelength glutamate sensor constructed from E. coli GltI and cpGFP. iGluSnFR is bright and photostable, with 4.5 (_F/F)max in vitro, under both 1- and 2-photon illumination. These iGluSnFR constructs contain a K158R (GFP numbering) mutation that is not referenced in the publication. Depositing lab has confirmed that this mutation is expected and that the plasmids function as described. ** A newer version of this sensor is available. Please see iGluSnFR3 plasmids at https://www.addgene.org/browse/article/28220233/ **
How to cite: pENN.AAV.GFAP.iGluSnFr.WPRE.SV40 was a gift from Loren Looger (Addgene plasmid # 98930 ; http://n2t.net/addgene:98930 ; RRID:Addgene_98930) For viral preps, please replace (Addgene plasmid # 98930) in the above sentence with: (Addgene viral prep # 98930-AAV1), (Addgene viral prep # 98930-AAV5), or (Addgene viral prep # 98930-AAV9)
