[The description below was written by a language model from this plasmid's Addgene catalogue record and pLannotate feature annotations shown in this document.]
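Description:
pENN.AAV.GFAP.iGluSnFr.WPRE.SV40 is a 6,659 nt AAV transfer plasmid on a pAAV backbone, built to express the genetically encoded glutamate sensor iGluSnFR in mammalian cells under a GFAP promoter, a promoter generally used to direct expression to astrocytes. It is propagated in E. coli through a high-copy ColE1/pUC-type origin with ampicillin selection (AmpR, β-lactamase). The backbone also carries an f1 phage origin and leftover lac promoter/operator, lacZα and lacI fragments from the cloning vector. AAV2 inverted terminal repeats, annotated only as fragments, flank the expression cassette and provide the cis signals needed for replication and packaging of the cassette into recombinant AAV particles. The record notes that viral preparations exist in serotypes 1, 5 and 9.

The GFAP promoter is named in the catalogue entry but is not annotated in the feature table; it presumably lies in the unannotated stretch between the left ITR and the coding region. The open reading frame begins with a mouse Igκ leader for secretory targeting. This is followed by the E. coli glutamate/aspartate-binding protein GltI, which is interrupted by a circularly permuted GFP, so that ligand-induced conformational change alters fluorescence. A C-terminal PDGFRβ transmembrane domain anchors the sensor on the extracellular face of the plasma membrane. A WPRE enhances transcript stability and expression, and an SV40 polyadenylation signal terminates the message. The depositor describes the sensor as single-wavelength, bright and photostable under one- and two-photon illumination. It carries an expected K158R (GFP numbering) substitution that is not mentioned in the original publication. The construct is used for imaging extracellular glutamate signalling, and a newer sensor generation, iGluSnFR3, is noted as available.
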