Features (pLannotate 1.2.2; 21 found; start..end, strand, type, name):
     85..106     +  protein_bind   CAP binding site: CAP binding activates transcription in the presence of cAMP. E. coli catabolite activator protein
    121..151     +  promoter       lac promoter: promoter for the E. coli lac operon
    159..175     +  protein_bind   lac operator: The lac repressor binds to the lac operator to inhibit transcription in E. coli. This inhibition can be relieved by adding lactose or isopropyl-β-D-thiogalactopyranoside (IPTG). lac repressor encoded by lacI
    237..264     +  repeat_region  AAV2 ITR (fragment): inverted terminal repeat of adeno-associated virus serotype 2 inverted
    282..344     -  repeat_region  AAV2 ITR (fragment): inverted terminal repeat of adeno-associated virus serotype 2 inverted
   1140..1202    +  sig_peptide    Igκ leader: leader sequence from mouse immunoglobulin κ light chain
   1209..1949    +  CDS            gltI (fragment): GLTI_ECOLI - Also known as ybeJ, yzzK. Experimental evidence at protein level: Swiss-Prot protein existence level 1. Part of the ABC transporter complex GltIJKL involved in glutamate and aspartate uptake. Binds to both glutamate and aspartate. From Escherichia coli (strain K12).
   1962..2684    +  CDS            cEGFP: cEGFP is a basic (constitutively fluorescent) green fluorescent protein published in 2008, derived from Aequorea victoria.
   2697..2765    +  CDS            gltI (fragment): GLTI_ECOLI - Also known as ybeJ, yzzK. Experimental evidence at protein level: Swiss-Prot protein existence level 1. Part of the ABC transporter complex GltIJKL involved in glutamate and aspartate uptake. Binds to both glutamate and aspartate. From Escherichia coli (strain K12).
   2814..2960    +  CDS            PDGFRβ TM domain: transmembrane domain from platelet derived growth factor receptor beta
   2976..3564    +  misc_feature   WPRE: woodchuck hepatitis virus posttranscriptional regulatory element
   3565..3584    +  misc_feature   MCS (fragment): pBluescript multiple cloning site
   3613..3734    -  polyA_signal   SV40 poly(A) signal: SV40 polyadenylation signal
   3757..3825    -  CDS            large T antigen (fragment): large T antigen from SV40 (simian virus 40)
   3945..4075    +  repeat_region  AAV2 ITR (fragment): inverted terminal repeat of adeno-associated virus serotype 2 inverted
   4089..4246    +  CDS            lacZα (fragment): LacZα fragment of β-galactosidase; lacZ fragment
   4251..4679    +  rep_origin     f1 ori (sequence partly withheld): f1 bacteriophage origin of replication; arrow indicates direction of (+) strand synthesis
   4732..4836    +  promoter       AmpR promoter: bla
   4837..5697    +  CDS            AmpR: β-lactamase; bla; confers resistance to ampicillin, carbenicillin, and related antibiotics
   5868..6456    +  rep_origin     ori: high-copy-number ColE1/pMB1/pBR322/pUC origin of replication
   6639..72      +  CDS            lacI (fragment) (across the origin): lac repressor; lacI; The lac repressor binds to the lac operator to inhibit transcription in E. coli. This inhibition can be relieved by adding lactose or isopropyl-β-D-thiogalactopyranoside (IPTG).
>Addgene plasmid #98930 | pENN.AAV.GFAP.iGluSnFr.WPRE.SV40 | addgene full sequence | sequence record 189881 | Addgene NGS Result
TCTCCCCGCGCGTTGGCCGATTCATTAATGCAGCTGGCACGACAGGTTTCCCGACTGGAAAGCGGGCAGT
GAGCGCAACGCAATTAATGTGAGTTAGCTCACTCATTAGGCACCCCAGGCTTTACACTTTATGCTTCCGG
CTCGTATGTTGTGTGGAATTGTGAGCGGATAACAATTTCACACAGGAAACAGCTATGACCATGATTACGC
CAGATTTAATTAAGGCCTTAATTAGGCTGCGCGCTCGCTCGCTCACTGAGGCCGCCCGGGCAAAGCCCGG
GCGGCCTCAGTGAGCGAGCGAGCGCGCAGAGAGGGAGTGGCCAACTCCATCACTAGGGGTTCCTTGTAGT
TAATGATTAACCCGCCATGCTACTTATCTACGTAGCCATGCTCTAGGAAGATCGGAATTCGCCCTTAAGC
TAGCCGAGCTCGGTACCAGATCTAACATATCCTGGTGTGGAGTAGGGGACGCTGCTCTGACAGAGGCTCG
GGGGCCTGAGCTGGCTCTGTGAGCTGGGGAGGAGGCAGACAGCCAGGCCTTGTCTGCAAGCAGACCTGGC
AGCATTGGGCTGGCCGCCCCCCAGGGCCTCCTCTTCATGCCCAGTGAATGACTCACCTTGGCACAGACAC
AATGTTCGGGGTGGGCACAGTGCCTGCTTCCCGCCGCACCCCAGCCCCCCTCAAATGCCTTCCGAGAAGC
CCATTGAGCAGGGGGCTTGCATTGCACCCCAGCCTGACAGCCTGGCATCTTGGGATAAAAGCAGCACAGC
CCCCTAGGGGCTGCCCTTGCTGTGTGGCGCCACCGGCGGTGGAGAACAAGGCTCTATTCAGCCTGTGCCC
AGGAAAGGGGATCAGGGGATGCCCAGGCATGGACAGTGGGTGGCAGGGGGGGAGAGGAGGGCTGTCTGCT
TCCCAGAAGTCCAAGGACACAAATGGGTGAGGGGAGAGCTCTCCCCATAGCTGGGCTGCGGCCCAACCCC
ACCCCCTCAGGCTATGCCAGGGGGTGTTGCCAGGGGCACCCGGGCATCGCCAGTCTAGCCCACTCCTTCA
TAAAGCCCTCGCATCCCAGGAGCGAGCAGAGCCAGAGCAGGTTGGAGAGGAGACGCATCACCTCCGCTGC
TCGCGGGGATCCCGCCACCATGGAGACAGACACACTCCTGCTATGGGTACTGCTGCTCTGGGTTCCAGGT
TCCACTGGTGACAGATCTGCCGCAGGCAGCACGCTGGACAAAATCGCCAAAAACGGTGTGATTGTCGTCG
GTCACCGTGAATCTTCAGTGCCTTTCTCTTATTACGACAATCAGCAAAAAGTGGTGGGTTACTCGCAGGA
TTACTCCAACGCCATTGTTGAAGCAGTGAAAAAGAAACTCAACAAACCGGACTTGCAGGTAAAACTGATT
CCGATTACCTCACAAAACCGTATTCCACTGCTGCAAAACGGCACTTTCGATTTTGAATGTGGTTCTACCA
CCAACAACGTCGAACGCCAAAAACAGGCGGCTTTCTCTGACACTATTTTCGTGGTCGGTACGCGCCTGTT
GACCAAAAAGGGTGGCGATATCAAAGATTTTGCCAACCTGAAAGACAAAGCCGTAGTCGTCACTTCCGGC
ACTACCTCTGAAGTTTTGCTCAACAAACTGAATGAAGAGCAAAAAATGAATATGCGCATCATCAGCGCCA
AAGATCACGGTGACTCTTTCCGCACCCTGGAAAGCGGTCGTGCCGTTGCCTTTATGATGGATGACGTGCT
GCTGGCCGGTGAACGTGCGAAAGCGAAGAAACCAGACAACTGGGAAATCGTCGGCAAGCCGCAGTCTCAG
GAGGCCTACGGTTGTATGTTGCGTAAAGATGATCCGCAGTTCAAAAAGCTGATGGATGACACCATCGCTC
AGGTGCAGACCTCCGGTGAAGCGGAAAAATGGTTTGATAAGTGGTTCAAAAATCCAATTCTGGTGAGCCA
CAACGTCTATATCATGGCCGACAAGCAGAGGAACGGCATCAAGGCGAACTTCAAGATCCGCCACAACATC
GAGGACGGCGGCGTGCAGCTCGCCTACCACTACCAGCAGAACACCCCCATCGGCGACGGCCCCGTGCTGC
TGCCCGACAACCACTACCTGAGCACCCAGTCCAAACTTTCGAAAGACCCCAACGAGAAGCGCGATCACAT
GGTCCTGCTGGAGTTCGTGACCGCCGCCGGGATCACTCTCGGCATGGACGAGCTGTACAAGGGCGGTACC
GGAGGGAGCATGGTGAGCAAGGGCGAGGAGCTGTTCACCGGGGTGGTGCCCATCCTGGTCGAGCTGGACG
GCGACGTAAACGGCCACAAGTTCAGCGTGTCCGGCGAGGGTGAGGGCGATGCCACCTACGGCAAGCTGAC
CCTGAAGTTCATCTGCACCACCGGCAAGCTGCCCGTGCCCTGGCCCACCCTCGTGACCACCCTGACCTAC
GGCGTGCAGTGCTTCAGCCGCTACCCCGACCACATGAAGCAGCACGACTTCTTCAAGTCCGCCATGCCCG
AAGGCTACATCCAGGAGCGCACCATCTTCTTCAAGGACGACGGCAACTACAAGACCCGCGCCGAGGTGAA
GTTCGAGGGCGACACCCTGGTGAACCGCATCGAGCTGAAGGGCATCGACTTCAAGGAGGACGGCAACATC
CTGGGGCATAAGCTGGAGTACAACTTTAACAACCCCCTGAACATGAATTTCGAACTGTCAGACGAAATGA
AAGCACTGTTCAAAGAACCGAATGACAAGGCACTGAAACTGCAGGTCGACGAACAAAAACTCATCTCAGA
AGAGGATCTGAATGCTGTGGGCCAGGACACGCAGGAGGTCATCGTGGTGCCACACTCCTTGCCCTTTAAG
GTGGTGGTGATCTCAGCCATCCTGGCCCTGGTGGTGCTCACCATCATCTCCCTTATCATCCTCATCATGC
TTTGGCAGAAGAAGCCACGTTAGAAGCTTATCGATAATCAACCTCTGGATTACAAAATTTGTGAAAGATT
GACTGGTATTCTTAACTATGTTGCTCCTTTTACGCTATGTGGATACGCTGCTTTAATGCCTTTGTATCAT
GCTATTGCTTCCCGTATGGCTTTCATTTTCTCCTCCTTGTATAAATCCTGGTTGCTGTCTCTTTATGAGG
AGTTGTGGCCCGTTGTCAGGCAACGTGGCGTGGTGTGCACTGTGTTTGCTGACGCAACCCCCACTGGTTG
GGGCATTGCCACCACCTGTCAGCTCCTTTCCGGGACTTTCGCTTTCCCCCTCCCTATTGCCACGGCGGAA
CTCATCGCCGCCTGCCTTGCCCGCTGCTGGACAGGGGCTCGGCTGTTGGGCACTGACAATTCCGTGGTGT
TGTCGGGGAAATCATCGTCCTTTCCTTGGCTGCTCGCCTGTGTTGCCACCTGGATTCTGCGCGGGACGTC
CTTCTGCTACGTCCCTTCGGCCCTCAATCCAGCGGACCTTCCTTCCCGCGGCCTGCTGCCGGCTCTGCGG
CCTCTTCCGCGTCTTCGCCTTCGCCCTCAGACGAGTCGGATCTCCCTTTGGGCCGCCTCCCCGCATCGAT
ACCGTCGACCTCGACCCGGGCGGCCGCTTCGAGCAGACATGATAAGATACATTGATGAGTTTGGACAAAC
CACAACTAGAATGCAGTGAAAAAAATGCTTTATTTGTGAAATTTGTGATGCTATTGCTTTATTTGTAACC
ATTATAAGCTGCAATAAACAAGTTAACAACAACAATTGCATTCATTTTATGTTTCAGGTTCAGGGGGAGA
TGTGGGAGGTTTTTTAAAGCAAGTAAAACCTCTACAAATGTGGTAAAATCGATAAGGATCTTCCTAGAGC
ATGGCTACTCGAGTTAAGGGCGAATTCCCGATAAGGATCTTCCTAGAGCATGGCTACGTAGATAAGTAGC
ATGGCGGGTTAATCATTAACTACAAGGAACCCCTAGTGATGGAGTTGGCCACTCCCTCTCTGCGCGCTCG
CTCGCTCACTGAGGCCGGGCGACCAAAGGTCGCCCGACGCCCGGGCTTTGCCCGGGCGGCCTCAGTGAGC
GAGCGAGCGCGCAGCCTTAATTAACCTAATTCACTGGCCGTCGTTTTACAACGTCGTGACTGGGAAAACC
CTGGCGTTACCCAACTTAATCGCCTTGCAGCACATCCCCCTTTCGCCAGCTGGCGTAATAGCGAAGAGGC
CCGCACCGATCGCCCTTCCCAACAGTTGCGCAGCCTGAATGGCGAATGGG
[124 nt withheld, positions 4251-4374]
C
[91 nt withheld, positions 4376-4466]
A
[49 nt withheld, positions 4468-4516]
CCTTTGACGTTGGAGTCCACGTTCTTT
[37 nt withheld, positions 4544-4580]
ACCCTATCTCGGTCTATTCTTTTGATTTATAAGGGATTTTGCCGATTTCGGCCTATTGGTTAAAAAATGA
GCTGATTTAACAAAAATTTAACGCGAATTTTAACAAAATATTAACGCTTACAATTTAGGTGGCACTTTTC
GGGGAAATGTGCGCGGAACCCCTATTTGTTTATTTTTCTAAATACATTCAAATATGTATCCGCTCATGAG
ACAATAACCCTGATAAATGCTTCAATAATATTGAAAAAGGAAGAGTATGAGTATTCAACATTTCCGTGTC
GCCCTTATTCCCTTTTTTGCGGCATTTTGCCTTCCTGTTTTTGCTCACCCAGAAACGCTGGTGAAAGTAA
AAGATGCTGAAGATCAGTTGGGTGCACGAGTGGGTTACATCGAACTGGATCTCAACAGCGGTAAGATCCT
TGAGAGTTTTCGCCCCGAAGAACGTTTTCCAATGATGAGCACTTTTAAAGTTCTGCTATGTGGCGCGGTA
TTATCCCGTATTGACGCCGGGCAAGAGCAACTCGGTCGCCGCATACACTATTCTCAGAATGACTTGGTTG
AGTACTCACCAGTCACAGAAAAGCATCTTACGGATGGCATGACAGTAAGAGAATTATGCAGTGCTGCCAT
AACCATGAGTGATAACACTGCGGCCAACTTACTTCTGACAACGATCGGAGGACCGAAGGAGCTAACCGCT
TTTTTGCACAACATGGGGGATCATGTAACTCGCCTTGATCGTTGGGAACCGGAGCTGAATGAAGCCATAC
CAAACGACGAGCGTGACACCACGATGCCTGTAGCAATGGCAACAACGTTGCGCAAACTATTAACTGGCGA
ACTACTTACTCTAGCTTCCCGGCAACAATTAATAGACTGGATGGAGGCGGATAAAGTTGCAGGACCACTT
CTGCGCTCGGCCCTTCCGGCTGGCTGGTTTATTGCTGATAAATCTGGAGCCGGTGAGCGTGGGTCTCGCG
GTATCATTGCAGCACTGGGGCCAGATGGTAAGCCCTCCCGTATCGTAGTTATCTACACGACGGGGAGTCA
GGCAACTATGGATGAACGAAATAGACAGATCGCTGAGATAGGTGCCTCACTGATTAAGCATTGGTAACTG
TCAGACCAAGTTTACTCATATATACTTTAGATTGATTTAAAACTTCATTTTTAATTTAAAAGGATCTAGG
TGAAGATCCTTTTTGATAATCTCATGACCAAAATCCCTTAACGTGAGTTTTCGTTCCACTGAGCGTCAGA
CCCCGTAGAAAAGATCAAAGGATCTTCTTGAGATCCTTTTTTTCTGCGCGTAATCTGCTGCTTGCAAACA
AAAAAACCACCGCTACCAGCGGTGGTTTGTTTGCCGGATCAAGAGCTACCAACTCTTTTTCCGAAGGTAA
CTGGCTTCAGCAGAGCGCAGATACCAAATACTGTTCTTCTAGTGTAGCCGTAGTTAGGCCACCACTTCAA
GAACTCTGTAGCACCGCCTACATACCTCGCTCTGCTAATCCTGTTACCAGTGGCTGCTGCCAGTGGCGAT
AAGTCGTGTCTTACCGGGTTGGACTCAAGACGATAGTTACCGGATAAGGCGCAGCGGTCGGGCTGAACGG
GGGGTTCGTGCACACAGCCCAGCTTGGAGCGAACGACCTACACCGAACTGAGATACCTACAGCGTGAGCT
ATGAGAAAGCGCCACGCTTCCCGAAGGGAGAAAGGCGGACAGGTATCCGGTAAGCGGCAGGGTCGGAACA
GGAGAGCGCACGAGGGAGCTTCCAGGGGGAAACGCCTGGTATCTTTATAGTCCTGTCGGGTTTCGCCACC
TCTGACTTGAGCGTCGATTTTTGTGATGCTCGTCAGGGGGGCGGAGCCTATGGAAAAACGCCAGCAACGC
GGCCTTTTTACGGTTCCTGGCCTTTTGCTGGCCTTTTGCTCACATGTTCTTTCCTGCGTTATCCCCTGAT
TCTGTGGATAACCGTATTACCGCCTTTGAGTGAGCTGATACCGCTCGCCGCAGCCGAACGACCGAGCGCA
GCGAGTCAGTGAGCGAGGAAGCGGAAGAGCGCCCAATACGCAAACCGCC
